Addgene plasmid #8502: pET-UbcH10-DN
Depositing lab: Joan Ruderman. Depositing organization: Harvard Medical School. Publication: Cell cycle-regulated proteolysis of mitotic target proteins. Bastians H, Topper LM, Gorbsky GL, Ruderman JV. Mol Biol Cell 1999 Nov;10(11):3927-41. 10.1091/mbc.10.11.3927 PubMed 10564281.
Backbone
  Vector backbone: peT29a
  Backbone size w/o insert (bp): 5242
  Vector type: Bacterial Expression
Growth in bacteria
  Bacterial resistance: Kanamycin, 50 μg/mL
  Growth temperature: 37°C
  Growth strain: DH5alpha
  Copy number: High Copy
Gene/Insert
  Gene/Insert name: UbcH10 (alt name: ubiquitin-conjugating enzyme H10)
  Species: H. sapiens (human)
  Insert size (bp): 540
  Mutation: Dominant Negative, C114S
  Entrez Gene: UBE2C (a.k.a. UBCH10, dJ447F3.2)
  Tag / fusion protein: His (C terminal on backbone)
  Cloning method: Restriction Enzyme; 5′ cloning site NdeI (not destroyed); 3′ cloning site XhoI (not destroyed)
  Sequencing primers: 5′ T7 Forward
Terms and licenses: Academic/Nonprofit Terms; Industry Terms: Not Available to Industry
Depositor comments: See author's map. For bacterial expression of C-terminal His-tagged UbcH10-wt. (Ruderman pET29-wt)
How to cite: pET-UbcH10-DN was a gift from Joan Ruderman (Addgene plasmid # 8502 ; http://n2t.net/addgene:8502 ; RRID:Addgene_8502)
