[The description below was written by a language model from this plasmid's Addgene catalogue record.]
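Description:
pET-UbcH10-DN is a bacterial expression plasmid built on the pET29a backbone (about 5.2 kb without insert) for producing a mutant form of the human ubiquitin-conjugating enzyme UbcH10 (UBE2C) in E. coli. It carries kanamycin resistance for selection and is listed as high copy. The roughly 540 bp human coding sequence was inserted by restriction cloning between NdeI and XhoI, both of which remain intact. This placement puts the start codon at the vector's NdeI site and fuses the open reading frame to the backbone-encoded C-terminal His tag, which allows purification by metal-affinity chromatography. No feature table is supplied and the promoter is not named in the record. However, pET-series vectors normally drive expression from a T7 promoter, which requires a host supplying T7 RNA polymerase, and the listed T7 forward sequencing primer is consistent with this arrangement.

The insert carries a C114S substitution, described as dominant negative. Cysteine 114 is the catalytic residue that forms the thioester with ubiquitin in this E2 enzyme. Replacing it with serine therefore gives a catalytically inactive protein that can interfere with the function of the endogenous enzyme. UbcH10 works with the anaphase-promoting complex in ubiquitinating mitotic substrates, and the associated publication concerns cell cycle-regulated proteolysis of mitotic target proteins. This suggests the recombinant mutant protein is used as an inhibitor in studies of mitotic protein degradation. The depositor comment describes the plasmid as expressing His-tagged wild-type UbcH10, which conflicts with the plasmid name and the mutation field, so the identity of the insert is worth confirming by sequencing.
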