>Addgene plasmid #8502 | pET-UbcH10-DN | addgene partial sequence | sequence record 17078 | 8502 with T7
AATTCCCTCTGAATATTTTGTTTACTTTAAGAAGGAGATATACATATGGCTTCCCAAAACCGCGACCCAG
CCGCCACTAGCGTCGCCGCCGCCCGTAAAGGAGCTGAGCCGAGCGGGGGCGCCGCCCGGGGTCCGGTGGG
CAAAAGGCTACAGCAGGAGCTGATGACCCTCATGATGTCTGGCGATAAAGGGATTTCTGCCTTCCCTGAA
TCAGACAACCTTTTCAAATGGGTAGGGACCATCCATGGAGCAGCTGGAACAGTATATGAAGACCTGAGGT
ATAAGCTCTCGCTAGAGTTCCCCAGTGGCTACCCTTACAATGCGCCCACAGTGAAGTTCCTCACGCCCTG
CTATCACCCCAACGTGGACACCCAGGGTAACATAAGCCTGGACATCCTGAAGGAAAAGTGGTCTGCCCTG
TATGATGTCAGGACCATTCTGCTCTCCATCCAGAGCCTTCTAGGAGAACCCAACATTGATAGTCCCTTGA
ACACACATGCTGCCGAGCTCTGGAAAAACCCCACAGCTTTTAAGAAGTACCTGCAAGAAACCTACTCAAA
GCAGGTCACCAGCCAGGAGCCCCTCGAGCACCACCACCACCACCACTGAGATCCGGCTGCTAACAAAGCC
CGAAAGGAAGCTGAGTTGGCTGCTGCCACCGCTGAGCAATAACTAGCATAACCCCTTGGGGCCTCTAAAC
GGGTCTTGAGGGGTTTTTTGCTGAAAGGAGGAACTATATCCGGATTGGCGAATGGG
[100 nt withheld, positions 757-856]
TCTTCCCTTCCTTTCTCGCCACGTTCGCCGGCTTTCCCCGTCA
